Addgene plasmid #121743: KJ201: pMVP (R4-R3) osTir1 open
Purpose: pMVP R4-R3 entry plasmid, contains osTir1 (no stop codon) for 3- or 4-component MultiSite Gateway Pro assembly
Depositing lab: Christopher Newgard. Depositing organization: Duke University. Publication: Creation of versatile cloning platforms for transgene expression and dCas9-based epigenome editing. Haldeman JM, Conway AE, Arlotto ME, Slentz DH, Muoio DM, Becker TC, Newgard CB. Nucleic Acids Res. 2018 Dec 27. pii: 5264291. doi: 10.1093/nar/gky1286. PubMed 30590691.
Backbone
  Vector backbone: pDONR221 P4r-P3r
  Backbone manufacturer: Invitrogen
  Backbone size w/o insert (bp): 2664
  Vector type: Synthetic Biology ; pMVP Gateway Entry Plasmid
Growth in bacteria
  Bacterial resistance: Kanamycin, 50 μg/mL
  Growth temperature: 37°C
  Growth strain: DH5alpha
  Copy number: High Copy
Gene/Insert
  Gene/Insert name: osTir1 (open)
  Species: O. Sativa
  Insert size (bp): 2157
  Tag / fusion protein: 9x myc epitope tag (C terminal on insert)
  Cloning method: Gateway Cloning
  Sequencing primers: 5′ M13F; 3′ M13R
Terms and licenses: Academic/Nonprofit Terms; Industry Terms: Not Available to Industry
Depositor comments: osTir1/9xmyc sequence PCR'd from Addgene #47328
How to cite: KJ201: pMVP (R4-R3) osTir1 open was a gift from Christopher Newgard (Addgene plasmid # 121743 ; http://n2t.net/addgene:121743 ; RRID:Addgene_121743)
