[The description below was written by a language model from this plasmid's Addgene catalogue record and pLannotate feature annotations shown in this document.]
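Description:
KJ201: pMVP (R4-R3) osTir1 open is a Gateway entry plasmid from the pMVP modular cloning platform, built on the Invitrogen pDONR221 P4r-P3r donor backbone. It is a bacterial cloning intermediate rather than an expression vector. It is maintained at high copy in E. coli through a ColE1/pUC-type origin and selected with kanamycin via an aminoglycoside phosphotransferase (KanR) gene. The annotated backbone also carries rrnB T1 and T2 transcription terminators upstream of the cloning site, which insulate the insert from read-through transcription. A T7 promoter and small lacI and lacZα remnants are also annotated as vector sequence.

The insert of about 2.2 kb encodes rice (Oryza sativa) TIR1, the F-box protein that mediates auxin-dependent recruitment of a ubiquitin ligase to proteins carrying an auxin-inducible degron. It is fused at its C terminus to a tandem myc epitope array. The catalogue describes this as 9x myc, while the automated annotation matches it as a fragment of a 13xMyc feature, which fits a shorter repeat array. The depositor notes that this coding segment was PCR-amplified from an existing plasmid. "Open" means there is no stop codon, so the reading frame can continue into whatever module is placed downstream.

The cassette is flanked by attR-type recombination sites (R4 and R3; the software labels the upstream site attR1 with an overlapping attB4 core). These define its position in 3- or 4-component MultiSite Gateway Pro LR assemblies. No eukaryotic promoter or polyadenylation signal is annotated in this plasmid, so these would have to come from partner entry clones and the destination vector. The plasmid's likely use is building OsTIR1 expression constructs for auxin-inducible protein degradation systems.
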