Features (pLannotate 1.2.2; 12 found; start..end, strand, type, name):
    121..213     +  CDS            lacI (fragment): lac repressor; lacI; The lac repressor binds to the lac operator to inhibit transcription in E. coli. This inhibition can be relieved by adding lactose or isopropyl-β-D-thiogalactopyranoside (IPTG).
    268..295     -  terminator     rrnB T2 terminator: transcription terminator T2 from the E. coli rrnB gene
    427..470     +  terminator     rrnB T1 terminator: Escherichia coli rrnB; transcription terminator T1 from the E. coli rrnB gene
    517..553     -  CDS            lacZα (fragment): LacZα fragment of β-galactosidase; lacZ fragment
    603..722     -  protein_bind   attR1: mutant version of attR; recombination site for the Gateway® LR reaction LR Clonase™
    706..726     -  protein_bind   attB4: mutant version of attB; core recombination site for the Gateway® BP reaction BP Clonase™
    777..2498    +  CDS            OsTIR1: rice transport inhibitor response 1 protein F-box protein that mediates auxin-dependent interaction of a ubiquitin ligase with an auxin-inducible degron (Tan et al., 2007)
   2523..2873    +  CDS            13xMyc (fragment): 13 tandem Myc epitope tags
   2884..3007    +  protein_bind   attR3: mutant version of attR; recombination site for the Gateway® LR reaction LR Clonase™
   3063..3081    -  promoter       T7 promoter: promoter for bacteriophage T7 RNA polymerase
   3215..4024    +  CDS            KanR: aminoglycoside phosphotransferase; aph(3')-Ia; confers resistance to kanamycin in bacteria or G418 (Geneticin®) in eukaryotes
   4171..4759    +  rep_origin     ori: high-copy-number ColE1/pMB1/pBR322/pUC origin of replication
>Addgene plasmid #121743 | KJ201: pMVP (R4-R3) osTir1 open | addgene full sequence | sequence record 237177 | Addgene NGS Result
CTTTCCTGCGTTATCCCCTGATTCTGTGGATAACCGTATTACCGCCTTTGAGTGAGCTGATACCGCTCGC
CGCAGCCGAACGACCGAGCGCAGCGAGTCAGTGAGCGAGGAAGCGGAAGAGCGCCCAATACGCAAACCGC
CTCTCCCCGCGCGTTGGCCGATTCATTAATGCAGCTGGCACGACAGGTTTCCCGACTGGAAAGCGGGCAG
TGAGCGCAACGCAATTAATACGCGTACCGCTAGCCAGGAAGAGTTTGTAGAAACGCAAAAAGGCCATCCG
TCAGGATGGCCTTCTGCTTAGTTTGATGCCTGGCAGTTTATGGCGGGCGTCCTGCCCGCCACCCTCCGGG
CCGTTGCTTCACAACGTTCAAATCCGCTCCCGGCGGATTTGTCCTACTCAGGAGAGCGTTCACCGACAAA
CAACAGATAAAACGAAAGGCCCAGTCTTCCGACTGAGCCTTTCGTTTTATTTGATGCCTGGCAGTTCCCT
ACTCTCGCGTTAACGCTAGCATGGATGTTTTCCCAGTCACGACGTTGTAAAACGACGGCCAGTCTTAAGC
TCGGGCCCCTACAGGTCACTAATACCATCTAAGTAGTTGATTCATAGTGACTGGATATGTTGTGTTTTAC
AGTATTATGTAGTCTGTTTTTTATGCAAAATCTAATTTAATATATTGATATTTATATCATTTTACGTTTC
TCGTTCAACTTTTCTATACAAAGTTGCCATGGCATTACAAAAAAAATTAGAAGAATTAGAATTAGATGAA
GGCGGCACGTACTTCCCGGAGGAGGTGGTGGAGCACATCTTCAGCTTCCTGCCGGCGCAGCGCGACCGCA
ACACGGTCTCGCTCGTCTGCAAGGTGTGGTACGAGATCGAGAGGCTGAGCCGCCGCGGCGTCTTCGTGGG
CAACTGCTACGCCGTGCGCGCCGGCCGCGTCGCCGCGCGGTTCCCCAACGTGCGGGCGCTCACGGTGAAG
GGGAAGCCCCACTTCGCCGACTTCAACCTCGTGCCCCCCGACTGGGGCGGCTACGCGGGGCCGTGGATCG
AGGCGGCCGCGAGGGGATGCCACGGCCTGGAGGAGCTCAGGATGAAGCGGATGGTGGTGTCCGACGAGAG
CCTCGAGCTGCTGGCTCGCTCGTTCCCGCGGTTCAGGGCTCTTGTTCTTATCAGCTGCGAGGGGTTCAGC
ACTGACGGGCTAGCCGCCGTCGCGAGCCATTGCAAGCTTCTGAGGGAGTTGGATTTGCAGGAAAATGAAG
TGGAGGATCGAGGGCCTAGGTGGCTTTCCTGCTTCCCTGATTCCTGCACATCACTTGTCTCATTGAATTT
TGCCTGCATCAAAGGGGAGGTTAATGCTGGTTCACTGGAGAGACTTGTTAGCAGGTCCCCAAACCTGCGG
AGTTTGAGGCTGAATCGATCTGTATCGGTAGATACACTTGCAAAGATACTACTGCGTACCCCTAACTTGG
AGGATTTGGGGACAGGGAATTTGACAGATGACTTCCAAACTGAGTCCTACTTTAAGCTTACCAGTGCTCT
GGAGAAATGCAAGATGTTGAGGAGTTTGTCTGGATTCTGGGATGCTTCTCCTGTTTGCCTGTCATTTATC
TACCCCCTGTGTGCTCAACTGACAGGATTGAACTTGAGCTATGCACCCACACTTGATGCTTCTGACCTTA
CAAAAATGATTAGCCGCTGTGTGAAGCTCCAACGCCTTTGGGTACTGGATTGTATCTCGGACAAAGGCTT
GCAAGTGGTGGCCTCCAGTTGCAAAGACTTGCAAGAACTCAGGGTATTTCCATCAGATTTCTACGTAGCT
GGTTATTCTGCAGTGACAGAGGAGGGACTTGTTGCAGTATCCTTGGGCTGTCCAAAACTGAACTCACTAC
TGTACTTCTGTCACCAAATGACTAATGCTGCACTAGTTACTGTCGCCAAGAACTGTCCAAATTTCACACG
ATTCAGACTTTGTATTCTTGAGCCAGGGAAGCCTGATGTTGTGACAAGCCAACCATTAGATGAAGGCTTT
GGAGCTATTGTTCGTGAGTGCAAGGGATTACAACGTTTGTCAATATCTGGTCTTCTCACAGACAAAGTTT
TCATGTATATCGGGAAATATGCAAAACAACTTGAGATGCTTTCTATAGCATTTGCTGGTGACAGTGATAA
GGGTATGATGCATGTTATGAATGGATGCAAGAATTTAAGGAAACTGGAGATAAGAGATAGCCCGTTTGGT
GATGCTGCACTCTTGGGGAATTTTGCTAGGTACGAGACAATGCGATCCCTTTGGATGTCATCTTGCAATG
TCACGTTAAAGGGGTGCCAAGTCCTTGCGTCAAAGATGCCGATGCTCAATGTTGAGGTCATAAATGAGCG
GGATGGTAGCAATGAAATGGAGGAAAACCATGGAGATCTGCCTAAAGTGGAGAAATTATATGTGTACCGC
ACAACTGCTGGGGCGAGGGATGATGCACCAAATTTTGTTAAAATCCTAGTCGACTCCGGTTCTGCTGCTA
GTGGTGAACAAAAGTTGATTTCTGAAGAAGATTTGAACGGTGAACAAAAGCTAATCTCCGAGGAAGACTT
GAACGGTGAACAAAAATTAATCTCAGAAGAAGACTTGAACGGATCCTCTAGAGGTGAACAAAAGTTGATT
TCTGAAGAAGATTTGAACGGTGAACAAAAGCTAATCTCCGAGGAAGACTTGAACGGTGAACAAAAATTAA
TCTCAGAAGAAGACTTGAACGGATCCTCTAGAGGTGAACAAAAGTTGATTTCTGAAGAAGATTTGAACGG
TGAACAAAAGCTAATCTCCGAGGAAGACTTGAACGGTGAACAAAAATTAATCTCAGAAGAAGACTTGAAC
GGATCCACTAGCACAACTTTGTATAATAAAGTTGAACGAGAAACGTAAAATGATATAAATATCAATATAT
TAAATTAGATTTTGCATAAAAAACAGACTACATAATACTGTAAAACACAACATATCCAGTCACTATGAAT
CAACTACTTAGATGGTATTAGTGACCTGTACTGCAGGGCGGCCGCGATATCCCCTATAGTGAGTCGTATT
ACATGGTCATAGCTGTTTCCTGGCAGCTCTGGCCCGTGTCTCAAAATCTCTGATGTTACATTGCACAAGA
TAAAAATATATCATCATGAACAATAAAACTGTCTGCTTACATAAACAGTAATACAAGGGGTGTTATGAGC
CATATTCAACGGGAAACGTCGAGGCCGCGATTAAATTCCAACATGGATGCTGATTTATATGGGTATAAAT
GGGCTCGCGATAATGTCGGGCAATCAGGTGCGACAATCTATCGCTTGTATGGGAAGCCCGATGCGCCAGA
GTTGTTTCTGAAACATGGCAAAGGTAGCGTTGCCAATGATGTTACAGATGAGATGGTCAGACTAAACTGG
CTGACGGAATTTATGCCTCTTCCGACCATCAAGCATTTTATCCGTACTCCTGATGATGCATGGTTACTCA
CCACTGCGATCCCCGGAAAAACAGCATTCCAGGTATTAGAAGAATATCCTGATTCAGGTGAAAATATTGT
TGATGCGCTGGCAGTGTTCCTGCGCCGGTTGCATTCGATTCCTGTTTGTAATTGTCCTTTTAACAGCGAT
CGCGTATTTCGTCTCGCTCAGGCGCAATCACGAATGAATAACGGTTTGGTTGATGCGAGTGATTTTGATG
ACGAGCGTAATGGCTGGCCTGTTGAACAAGTCTGGAAAGAAATGCATAAACTTTTGCCATTCTCACCGGA
TTCAGTCGTCACTCATGGTGATTTCTCACTTGATAACCTTATTTTTGACGAGGGGAAATTAATAGGTTGT
ATTGATGTTGGACGAGTCGGAATCGCAGACCGATACCAGGATCTTGCCATCCTATGGAACTGCCTCGGTG
AGTTTTCTCCTTCATTACAGAAACGGCTTTTTCAAAAATATGGTATTGATAATCCTGATATGAATAAATT
GCAGTTTCATTTGATGCTCGATGAGTTTTTCTAATCAGAATTGGTTAATTGGTTGTAACACTGGCAGAGC
ATTACGCTGACTTGACGGGACGGCGCAAGCTCATGACCAAAATCCCTTAACGTGAGTTACGCGTCGTTCC
ACTGAGCGTCAGACCCCGTAGAAAAGATCAAAGGATCTTCTTGAGATCCTTTTTTTCTGCGCGTAATCTG
CTGCTTGCAAACAAAAAAACCACCGCTACCAGCGGTGGTTTGTTTGCCGGATCAAGAGCTACCAACTCTT
TTTCCGAAGGTAACTGGCTTCAGCAGAGCGCAGATACCAAATACTGTTCTTCTAGTGTAGCCGTAGTTAG
GCCACCACTTCAAGAACTCTGTAGCACCGCCTACATACCTCGCTCTGCTAATCCTGTTACCAGTGGCTGC
TGCCAGTGGCGATAAGTCGTGTCTTACCGGGTTGGACTCAAGACGATAGTTACCGGATAAGGCGCAGCGG
TCGGGCTGAACGGGGGGTTCGTGCACACAGCCCAGCTTGGAGCGAACGACCTACACCGAACTGAGATACC
TACAGCGTGAGCTATGAGAAAGCGCCACGCTTCCCGAAGGGAGAAAGGCGGACAGGTATCCGGTAAGCGG
CAGGGTCGGAACAGGAGAGCGCACGAGGGAGCTTCCAGGGGGAAACGCCTGGTATCTTTATAGTCCTGTC
GGGTTTCGCCACCTCTGACTTGAGCGTCGATTTTTGTGATGCTCGTCAGGGGGGCGGAGCCTATGGAAAA
ACGCCAGCAACGCGGCCTTTTTACGGTTCCTGGCCTTTTGCTGGCCTTTTGCTCACATGTT
